Addgene plasmid #75997: TLK1 gRNA (BRDN0001146841)
Purpose: 3rd generation lentiviral gRNA plasmid targeting human TLK1
Depositing lab: John Doench & David Root. Depositing organization: Broad Institute. Publication: Optimized sgRNA design to maximize activity and minimize off-target effects of CRISPR-Cas9. Doench JG, Fusi N, Sullender M, Hegde M, Vaimberg EW, Donovan KF, Smith I, Tothova Z, Wilen C, Orchard R, Virgin HW, Listgarten J, Root DE. Nat Biotechnol. 2016 Jan 18. doi: 10.1038/nbt.3437. PubMed 26780180.
Backbone
  Vector backbone: lentiGuide-Puro
  Backbone manufacturer: Zhang Lab (Addgene plasmid # 52963)
  Vector type: Mammalian Expression, Lentiviral, CRISPR
  Selectable markers: Puromycin
Growth in bacteria
  Bacterial resistance: Ampicillin, 100 μg/mL
  Growth temperature: 37°C
  Growth strain: DH5alpha
  Copy number: High Copy
Gene/Insert
  Gene/Insert name: TLK1 (alt names: TLK1; NM_001136554.1)
  gRNA/shRNA sequence: TAACTGTTGTAAAGTGCCCG
  Species: H. sapiens (human)
  Entrez Gene: TLK1 (a.k.a. PKU-beta)
  Promoter: hU6
  Cloning method: Unknown
  Sequencing primers: 5′ U6-F; 3′ pS2-R
Terms and licenses: Academic/Nonprofit Terms; Industry Terms: Not Available to Industry
Depositor comments: The gRNA was designed to target the following Genbank reference sequence(s): NM_001136554.1,NM_001136555.1,NM_012290.4. Note that this plasmid does NOT contain Cas9. It should be used in conjunction with lentiCas9-Blast (Addgene #52962) or otherwise with cell lines already expressing Cas9. Browse the full kinome gRNA library at http://www.addgene.org/pooled-library/broadgpp-human-kinome/ or visit http://www.broadinstitute.org/rnai/public/ for detailed protocols and information.
How to cite: TLK1 gRNA (BRDN0001146841) was a gift from John Doench & David Root (Addgene plasmid # 75997 ; http://n2t.net/addgene:75997 ; RRID:Addgene_75997)
