[The description below was written by a language model from this plasmid's Addgene catalogue record and pLannotate feature annotations shown in this document.]
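Description:
TLK1 gRNA (BRDN0001146841) is a third-generation lentiviral CRISPR guide plasmid built on the lentiGuide-Puro backbone, carrying a single guide RNA directed against human TLK1 (tousled-like kinase 1, also known as PKU-beta). The guide was designed against several TLK1 reference transcripts. In bacteria the plasmid is maintained at high copy through a ColE1/pUC-type origin and selected with ampicillin via the β-lactamase gene. An f1 origin, an SV40 origin and poly(A) signal, and remnants of lac, T7 and T3 elements are also present in the backbone.

The lentiviral transfer cassette begins with an RSV promoter fused to a truncated HIV-1 5' LTR, which makes genomic RNA production independent of Tat. This is followed by the Ψ packaging signal with a partial gag sequence and then the Rev response element. It ends in a ΔU3 self-inactivating 3' LTR. Inside this unit, the human U6 RNA polymerase III promoter drives the TLK1-specific spacer joined to the Streptococcus pyogenes Cas9 gRNA scaffold. A cPPT/CTS element, which aids nuclear import of the viral genome, lies downstream. An EF-1α core promoter with its intron A then expresses puromycin N-acetyltransferase, allowing selection of transduced mammalian cells, and a WPRE enhances transcript expression.

The plasmid does not encode Cas9, so it has to be paired with a separate Cas9 vector such as lentiCas9-Blast or used in cells that already express Cas9. It belongs to a human kinome gRNA collection and is intended for knockout of TLK1 in human cells after lentiviral delivery.
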