Features (pLannotate 1.2.2; 29 found; start..end, strand, type, name):
     14..80      +  CDS            small t antigen (fragment): SV40 (simian virus 40) small t antigen
    106..317     +  promoter       EF-1α core promoter: core promoter for human elongation factor EF-1α
    318..1256    +  intron         EF-1α intron A: intron upstream of the start codon of human EF-1α
   1278..1877    +  CDS            PuroR (fragment): puromycin N-acetyltransferase; pac from Streptomyces; confers resistance to puromycin
   1893..2481    +  misc_feature   WPRE: woodchuck hepatitis virus posttranscriptional regulatory element
   2532..2551    +  misc_feature   cPPT/CTS (fragment): central polypurine tract and central termination sequence of HIV-1
   2553..2786    +  LTR            3' LTR (ΔU3): self-inactivating 3' long terminal repeat (LTR) from HIV-1
   2864..2985    +  polyA_signal   SV40 poly(A) signal: SV40 polyadenylation signal
   3025..3160    +  rep_origin     SV40 ori: SV40 origin of replication
   3181..3199    -  promoter       T7 promoter: promoter for bacteriophage T7 RNA polymerase
   3207..3362    +  CDS            lacZα (fragment): LacZα fragment of β-galactosidase; lacZ fragment
   3367..3795    +  rep_origin     f1 ori (sequence partly withheld): f1 bacteriophage origin of replication; arrow indicates direction of (+) strand synthesis
   3848..3952    +  promoter       AmpR promoter: bla
   3953..4813    +  CDS            AmpR: β-lactamase; bla; confers resistance to ampicillin, carbenicillin, and related antibiotics
   4984..5572    +  rep_origin     ori: high-copy-number ColE1/pMB1/pBR322/pUC origin of replication
   5755..5847    +  CDS            lacI (fragment): lac repressor; lacI; The lac repressor binds to the lac operator to inhibit transcription in E. coli. This inhibition can be relieved by adding lactose or isopropyl-β-D-thiogalactopyranoside (IPTG).
   5860..5881    +  protein_bind   CAP binding site: CAP binding activates transcription in the presence of cAMP. E. coli catabolite activator protein
   5896..5926    +  promoter       lac promoter: promoter for the E. coli lac operon
   5934..5950    +  protein_bind   lac operator: The lac repressor binds to the lac operator to inhibit transcription in E. coli. This inhibition can be relieved by adding lactose or isopropyl-β-D-thiogalactopyranoside (IPTG). lac repressor encoded by lacI
   5995..6013    +  promoter       T3 promoter: promoter for bacteriophage T3 RNA polymerase
   6041..6267    +  promoter       RSV promoter: Rous sarcoma virus enhancer/promoter
   6268..6448    +  LTR            5' LTR (truncated): truncated 5' long terminal repeat (LTR) from HIV-1
   6495..6620    +  misc_feature   HIV-1 Ψ: packaging signal of human immunodeficiency virus type 1
   6604..6967    +  CDS            HIV-1 gag (fragment): gag protein from human immunodeficiency virus 1; gag
   7113..7346    +  misc_feature   RRE: The Rev response element (RRE) of HIV-1 allows for Rev-dependent mRNA export from the nucleus to the cytoplasm.
   7723..7749    +  CDS            Rev (fragment): human immunodeficiency virus 1 (HIV-1) Rev protein; rev; enhances nuclear export of unspliced and incompletely spliced viral mRNAs
   7753..7993    +  promoter       U6 promoter: RNA polymerase III promoter for human U6 snRNA
   8023..8098    +  misc_RNA       gRNA scaffold: guide RNA scaffold for the Streptococcus pyogenes CRISPR/Cas9 system
   8154..8271    +  misc_feature   cPPT/CTS: central polypurine tract and central termination sequence of HIV-1
>Addgene plasmid #75997 | TLK1 gRNA (BRDN0001146841) | addgene full sequence | sequence record 184980 | Addgene Assembled Sequence
CCCGGGTGCAAAGATGGATAAAGTTTTAAACAGAGAGGAATCTTTGCAGCTAATGGACCTTCTAGGTCTT
GAAAGGAGTGGGAATTGGCTCCGGTGCCCGTCAGTGGGCAGAGCGCACATCGCCCACAGTCCCCGAGAAG
TTGGGGGGAGGGGTCGGCAATTGATCCGGTGCCTAGAGAAGGTGGCGCGGGGTAAACTGGGAAAGTGATG
TCGTGTACTGGCTCCGCCTTTTTCCCGAGGGTGGGGGAGAACCGTATATAAGTGCAGTAGTCGCCGTGAA
CGTTCTTTTTCGCAACGGGTTTGCCGCCAGAACACAGGTAAGTGCCGTGTGTGGTTCCCGCGGGCCTGGC
CTCTTTACGGGTTATGGCCCTTGCGTGCCTTGAATTACTTCCACCTGGCTGCAGTACGTGATTCTTGATC
CCGAGCTTCGGGTTGGAAGTGGGTGGGAGAGTTCGAGGCCTTGCGCTTAAGGAGCCCCTTCGCCTCGTGC
TTGAGTTGAGGCCTGGCCTGGGCGCTGGGGCCGCCGCGTGCGAATCTGGTGGCACCTTCGCGCCTGTCTC
GCTGCTTTCGATAAGTCTCTAGCCATTTAAAATTTTTGATGACCTGCTGCGACGCTTTTTTTCTGGCAAG
ATAGTCTTGTAAATGCGGGCCAAGATCTGCACACTGGTATTTCGGTTTTTGGGGCCGCGGGCGGCGACGG
GGCCCGTGCGTCCCAGCGCACATGTTCGGCGAGGCGGGGCCTGCGAGCGCGGCCACCGAGAATCGGACGG
GGGTAGTCTCAAGCTGGCCGGCCTGCTCTGGTGCCTGGCCTCGCGCCGCCGTGTATCGCCCCGCCCTGGG
CGGCAAGGCTGGCCCGGTCGGCACCAGTTGCGTGAGCGGAAAGATGGCCGCTTCCCGGCCCTGCTGCAGG
GAGCTCAAAATGGAGGACGCGGCGCTCGGGAGAGCGGGCGGGTGAGTCACCCACACAAAGGAAAAGGGCC
TTTCCGTCCTCAGCCGTCGCTTCATGTGACTCCACGGAGTACCGGGCGCCGTCCAGGCACCTCGATTAGT
TCTCGAGCTTTTGGAGTACGTCGTCTTTAGGTTGGGGGGAGGGGTTTTATGCGATGGAGTTTCCCCACAC
TGAGTGGGTGGAGACTGAAGTTAGGCCAGCTTGGCACTTGATGTAATTCTCCTTGGAATTTGCCCTTTTT
GAGTTTGGATCTTGGTTCATTCTCAAGCCTCAGACAGTGGTTCAAAGTTTTTTTCTTCCATTTCAGGTGT
CGTGACGTACGGCCACCATGACCGAGTACAAGCCCACGGTGCGCCTCGCCACCCGCGACGACGTCCCCAG
GGCCGTACGCACCCTCGCCGCCGCGTTCGCCGACTACCCCGCCACGCGCCACACCGTCGATCCGGACCGC
CACATCGAGCGGGTCACCGAGCTGCAAGAACTCTTCCTCACGCGCGTCGGGCTCGACATCGGCAAGGTGT
GGGTCGCGGACGACGGCGCCGCCGTGGCGGTCTGGACCACGCCGGAGAGCGTCGAAGCGGGGGCGGTGTT
CGCCGAGATCGGCCCGCGCATGGCCGAGTTGAGCGGTTCCCGGCTGGCCGCGCAGCAACAGATGGAAGGC
CTCCTGGCGCCGCACCGGCCCAAGGAGCCCGCGTGGTTCCTGGCCACCGTCGGAGTCTCGCCCGACCACC
AGGGCAAGGGTCTGGGCAGCGCCGTCGTGCTCCCCGGAGTGGAGGCGGCCGAGCGCGCCGGGGTGCCCGC
CTTCCTGGAGACCTCCGCGCCCCGCAACCTCCCCTTCTACGAGCGGCTCGGCTTCACCGTCACCGCCGAC
GTCGAGGTGCCCGAAGGACCGCGCACCTGGTGCATGACCCGCAAGCCCGGTGCCTGAACGCGTTAAGTCG
ACAATCAACCTCTGGATTACAAAATTTGTGAAAGATTGACTGGTATTCTTAACTATGTTGCTCCTTTTAC
GCTATGTGGATACGCTGCTTTAATGCCTTTGTATCATGCTATTGCTTCCCGTATGGCTTTCATTTTCTCC
TCCTTGTATAAATCCTGGTTGCTGTCTCTTTATGAGGAGTTGTGGCCCGTTGTCAGGCAACGTGGCGTGG
TGTGCACTGTGTTTGCTGACGCAACCCCCACTGGTTGGGGCATTGCCACCACCTGTCAGCTCCTTTCCGG
GACTTTCGCTTTCCCCCTCCCTATTGCCACGGCGGAACTCATCGCCGCCTGCCTTGCCCGCTGCTGGACA
GGGGCTCGGCTGTTGGGCACTGACAATTCCGTGGTGTTGTCGGGGAAATCATCGTCCTTTCCTTGGCTGC
TCGCCTGTGTTGCCACCTGGATTCTGCGCGGGACGTCCTTCTGCTACGTCCCTTCGGCCCTCAATCCAGC
GGACCTTCCTTCCCGCGGCCTGCTGCCGGCTCTGCGGCCTCTTCCGCGTCTTCGCCTTCGCCCTCAGACG
AGTCGGATCTCCCTTTGGGCCGCCTCCCCGCGTCGACTTTAAGACCAATGACTTACAAGGCAGCTGTAGA
TCTTAGCCACTTTTTAAAAGAAAAGGGGGGACTGGAAGGGCTAATTCACTCCCAACGAAGACAAGATCTG
CTTTTTGCTTGTACTGGGTCTCTCTGGTTAGACCAGATCTGAGCCTGGGAGCTCTCTGGCTAACTAGGGA
ACCCACTGCTTAAGCCTCAATAAAGCTTGCCTTGAGTGCTTCAAGTAGTGTGTGCCCGTCTGTTGTGTGA
CTCTGGTAACTAGAGATCCCTCAGACCCTTTTAGTCAGTGTGGAAAATCTCTAGCAGTACGTATAGTAGT
TCATGTCATCTTATTATTCAGTATTTATAACTTGCAAAGAAATGAATATCAGAGAGTGAGAGGAACTTGT
TTATTGCAGCTTATAATGGTTACAAATAAAGCAATAGCATCACAAATTTCACAAATAAAGCATTTTTTTC
ACTGCATTCTAGTTGTGGTTTGTCCAAACTCATCAATGTATCTTATCATGTCTGGCTCTAGCTATCCCGC
CCCTAACTCCGCCCATCCCGCCCCTAACTCCGCCCAGTTCCGCCCATTCTCCGCCCCATGGCTGACTAAT
TTTTTTTATTTATGCAGAGGCCGAGGCCGCCTCGGCCTCTGAGCTATTCCAGAAGTAGTGAGGAGGCTTT
TTTGGAGGCCTAGGGACGTACCCAATTCGCCCTATAGTGAGTCGTATTACGCGCGCTCACTGGCCGTCGT
TTTACAACGTCGTGACTGGGAAAACCCTGGCGTTACCCAACTTAATCGCCTTGCAGCACATCCCCCTTTC
GCCAGCTGGCGTAATAGCGAAGAGGCCCGCACCGATCGCCCTTCCCAACAGTTGCGCAGCCTGAATGGCG
AATGGG
[124 nt withheld, positions 3367-3490]
C
[91 nt withheld, positions 3492-3582]
A
[49 nt withheld, positions 3584-3632]
CCTTTGACGTTGGAGTCCACGTTCTTT
[37 nt withheld, positions 3660-3696]
ACCCTATCTCGGTCTATTCTTTTGATTTATAAGGGATTTTGCCGATTTCGGCCTATTGGTTAAAAAATGA
GCTGATTTAACAAAAATTTAACGCGAATTTTAACAAAATATTAACGCTTACAATTTAGGTGGCACTTTTC
GGGGAAATGTGCGCGGAACCCCTATTTGTTTATTTTTCTAAATACATTCAAATATGTATCCGCTCATGAG
ACAATAACCCTGATAAATGCTTCAATAATATTGAAAAAGGAAGAGTATGAGTATTCAACATTTCCGTGTC
GCCCTTATTCCCTTTTTTGCGGCATTTTGCCTTCCTGTTTTTGCTCACCCAGAAACGCTGGTGAAAGTAA
AAGATGCTGAAGATCAGTTGGGTGCACGAGTGGGTTACATCGAACTGGATCTCAACAGCGGTAAGATCCT
TGAGAGTTTTCGCCCCGAAGAACGTTTTCCAATGATGAGCACTTTTAAAGTTCTGCTATGTGGCGCGGTA
TTATCCCGTATTGACGCCGGGCAAGAGCAACTCGGTCGCCGCATACACTATTCTCAGAATGACTTGGTTG
AGTACTCACCAGTCACAGAAAAGCATCTTACGGATGGCATGACAGTAAGAGAATTATGCAGTGCTGCCAT
AACCATGAGTGATAACACTGCGGCCAACTTACTTCTGACAACGATCGGAGGACCGAAGGAGCTAACCGCT
TTTTTGCACAACATGGGGGATCATGTAACTCGCCTTGATCGTTGGGAACCGGAGCTGAATGAAGCCATAC
CAAACGACGAGCGTGACACCACGATGCCTGTAGCAATGGCAACAACGTTGCGCAAACTATTAACTGGCGA
ACTACTTACTCTAGCTTCCCGGCAACAATTAATAGACTGGATGGAGGCGGATAAAGTTGCAGGACCACTT
CTGCGCTCGGCCCTTCCGGCTGGCTGGTTTATTGCTGATAAATCTGGAGCCGGTGAGCGTGGGTCTCGCG
GTATCATTGCAGCACTGGGGCCAGATGGTAAGCCCTCCCGTATCGTAGTTATCTACACGACGGGGAGTCA
GGCAACTATGGATGAACGAAATAGACAGATCGCTGAGATAGGTGCCTCACTGATTAAGCATTGGTAACTG
TCAGACCAAGTTTACTCATATATACTTTAGATTGATTTAAAACTTCATTTTTAATTTAAAAGGATCTAGG
TGAAGATCCTTTTTGATAATCTCATGACCAAAATCCCTTAACGTGAGTTTTCGTTCCACTGAGCGTCAGA
CCCCGTAGAAAAGATCAAAGGATCTTCTTGAGATCCTTTTTTTCTGCGCGTAATCTGCTGCTTGCAAACA
AAAAAACCACCGCTACCAGCGGTGGTTTGTTTGCCGGATCAAGAGCTACCAACTCTTTTTCCGAAGGTAA
CTGGCTTCAGCAGAGCGCAGATACCAAATACTGTTCTTCTAGTGTAGCCGTAGTTAGGCCACCACTTCAA
GAACTCTGTAGCACCGCCTACATACCTCGCTCTGCTAATCCTGTTACCAGTGGCTGCTGCCAGTGGCGAT
AAGTCGTGTCTTACCGGGTTGGACTCAAGACGATAGTTACCGGATAAGGCGCAGCGGTCGGGCTGAACGG
GGGGTTCGTGCACACAGCCCAGCTTGGAGCGAACGACCTACACCGAACTGAGATACCTACAGCGTGAGCT
ATGAGAAAGCGCCACGCTTCCCGAAGGGAGAAAGGCGGACAGGTATCCGGTAAGCGGCAGGGTCGGAACA
GGAGAGCGCACGAGGGAGCTTCCAGGGGGAAACGCCTGGTATCTTTATAGTCCTGTCGGGTTTCGCCACC
TCTGACTTGAGCGTCGATTTTTGTGATGCTCGTCAGGGGGGCGGAGCCTATGGAAAAACGCCAGCAACGC
GGCCTTTTTACGGTTCCTGGCCTTTTGCTGGCCTTTTGCTCACATGTTCTTTCCTGCGTTATCCCCTGAT
TCTGTGGATAACCGTATTACCGCCTTTGAGTGAGCTGATACCGCTCGCCGCAGCCGAACGACCGAGCGCA
GCGAGTCAGTGAGCGAGGAAGCGGAAGAGCGCCCAATACGCAAACCGCCTCTCCCCGCGCGTTGGCCGAT
TCATTAATGCAGCTGGCACGACAGGTTTCCCGACTGGAAAGCGGGCAGTGAGCGCAACGCAATTAATGTG
AGTTAGCTCACTCATTAGGCACCCCAGGCTTTACACTTTATGCTTCCGGCTCGTATGTTGTGTGGAATTG
TGAGCGGATAACAATTTCACACAGGAAACAGCTATGACCATGATTACGCCAAGCGCGCAATTAACCCTCA
CTAAAGGGAACAAAAGCTGGAGCTGCAAGCTTAATGTAGTCTTATGCAATACTCTTGTAGTCTTGCAACA
TGGTAACGATGAGTTAGCAACATGCCTTACAAGGAGAGAAAAAGCACCGTGCATGCCGATTGGTGGAAGT
AAGGTGGTACGATCGTGCCTTATTAGGAAGGCAACAGACGGGTCTGACATGGATTGGACGAACCACTGAA
TTGCCGCATTGCAGAGATATTGTATTTAAGTGCCTAGCTCGATACATAAACGGGTCTCTCTGGTTAGACC
AGATCTGAGCCTGGGAGCTCTCTGGCTAACTAGGGAACCCACTGCTTAAGCCTCAATAAAGCTTGCCTTG
AGTGCTTCAAGTAGTGTGTGCCCGTCTGTTGTGTGACTCTGGTAACTAGAGATCCCTCAGACCCTTTTAG
TCAGTGTGGAAAATCTCTAGCAGTGGCGCCCGAACAGGGACTTGAAAGCGAAAGGGAAACCAGAGGAGCT
CTCTCGACGCAGGACTCGGCTTGCTGAAGCGCGCACGGCAAGAGGCGAGGGGCGGCGACTGGTGAGTACG
CCAAAAATTTTGACTAGCGGAGGCTAGAAGGAGAGAGATGGGTGCGAGAGCGTCAGTATTAAGCGGGGGA
GAATTAGATCGCGATGGGAAAAAATTCGGTTAAGGCCAGGGGGAAAGAAAAAATATAAATTAAAACATAT
AGTATGGGCAAGCAGGGAGCTAGAACGATTCGCAGTTAATCCTGGCCTGTTAGAAACATCAGAAGGCTGT
AGACAAATACTGGGACAGCTACAACCATCCCTTCAGACAGGATCAGAAGAACTTAGATCATTATATAATA
CAGTAGCAACCCTCTATTGTGTGCATCAAAGGATAGAGATAAAAGACACCAAGGAAGCTTTAGACAAGAT
AGAGGAAGAGCAAAACAAAAGTAAGACCACCGCACAGCAAGCGGCCGCTGATCTTCAGACCTGGAGGAGG
AGATATGAGGGACAATTGGAGAAGTGAATTATATAAATATAAAGTAGTAAAAATTGAACCATTAGGAGTA
GCACCCACCAAGGCAAAGAGAAGAGTGGTGCAGAGAGAAAAAAGAGCAGTGGGAATAGGAGCTTTGTTCC
TTGGGTTCTTGGGAGCAGCAGGAAGCACTATGGGCGCAGCGTCAATGACGCTGACGGTACAGGCCAGACA
ATTATTGTCTGGTATAGTGCAGCAGCAGAACAATTTGCTGAGGGCTATTGAGGCGCAACAGCATCTGTTG
CAACTCACAGTCTGGGGCATCAAGCAGCTCCAGGCAAGAATCCTGGCTGTGGAAAGATACCTAAAGGATC
AACAGCTCCTGGGGATTTGGGGTTGCTCTGGAAAACTCATTTGCACCACTGCTGTGCCTTGGAATGCTAG
TTGGAGTAATAAATCTCTGGAACAGATTTGGAATCACACGACCTGGATGGAGTGGGACAGAGAAATTAAC
AATTACACAAGCTTAATACACTCCTTAATTGAAGAATCGCAAAACCAGCAAGAAAAGAATGAACAAGAAT
TATTGGAATTAGATAAATGGGCAAGTTTGTGGAATTGGTTTAACATAACAAATTGGCTGTGGTATATAAA
ATTATTCATAATGATAGTAGGAGGCTTGGTAGGTTTAAGAATAGTTTTTGCTGTACTTTCTATAGTGAAT
AGAGTTAGGCAGGGATATTCACCATTATCGTTTCAGACCCACCTCCCAACCCCGAGGGGACCCAGAGAGG
GCCTATTTCCCATGATTCCTTCATATTTGCATATACGATACAAGGCTGTTAGAGAGATAATTAGAATTAA
TTTGACTGTAAACACAAAGATATTAGTACAAAATACGTGACGTAGAAAGTAATAATTTCTTGGGTAGTTT
GCAGTTTTAAAATTATGTTTTAAAATGGACTATCATATGCTTACCGTAACTTGAAAGTATTTCGATTTCT
TGGCTTTATATATCTTGTGGAAAGGACGAAACACCGTAACTGTTGTAAAGTGCCCGGTTTTAGAGCTAGA
AATAGCAAGTTAAAATAAGGCTAGTCCGTTATCAACTTGAAAAAGTGGCACCGAGTCGGTGCTTTTTTAA
GCTTGGCGTAACTAGATCTTGAGACAAATGGCAGTATTCATCCACAATTTTAAAAGAAAAGGGGGGATTG
GGGGGTACAGTGCAGGGGAAAGAATAGTAGACATAATAGCAACAGACATACAAACTAAAGAATTACAAAA
ACAAATTACAAAAATTCAAAATTTTCGGGTTTATTACAGGGACAGCAGAGATCCACTTTGGCGCCGGCTC
GAGGGGG
