>Addgene plasmid #75997 | TLK1 gRNA (BRDN0001146841) | depositor partial sequence | sequence record 143457 | Target Sequence
TAACTGTTGTAAAGTGCCCG
