>Addgene plasmid #75997 | TLK1 gRNA (BRDN0001146841) | addgene partial sequence | sequence record 184979 | hU6-F
TAGAAAGTAATAATTTCTTGGGTAGTTTGCAGTTTTAAAATTATGTTTTAAAATGGACTATCATATGCTT
ACCGTAACTTGAAAGTATTTCGATTTCTTGGCTTTATATATCTTGTGGAAAGGACGAAACACCGTAACTG
TTGTAAAGTGCCCGGTTTTAGAGCTAGAAATAGCAAGTTAAAATAAGGCTAGTCCGTTATCAACTTGAAA
AAGTGGCACCGAGTCGGTGCTTTTTTAAGCTTGGCGTAACTAGATCTTGAGACAAATGGCAGTATTCATC
CACAATTTTAAAAGAAAAGGGGGGATTGGGGGGTACAGTGCAGGGGAAAGAATAGTAGACATAATAGCAA
CAGACATACAAACTAAAGAATTACAAAAACAAATTACAAAAATTCAAAATTTTCGGGTTTATTACAGGGA
CAGCAGAGATCCACTTTGGCGCCGGCTCGAGGGGGCCCGGGTGCAAAGATGGATAAAGTTTTAAACAGAG
AGGAATCTTTGCAGCTAATGGACCTTCTAGGTCTTGAAAGGAGTGGGAATTGGCTCCGGTGCCCGTCAGT
GGGCAGAGCG
